>Addgene plasmid #148099 | pnYC-NpM-NcPAN2_1-321-P99R_Y | depositor full sequence | sequence record 290546 | Full Sequence
GGTATGGCAATGAAAGACGGTGAGCTGGTGATATGGGATAGTGTTCACCCTTGTTACACCGTTTTCCATG
AGCAAACTGAAACGTTTTCATCGCTCTGGAGTGAATACCACGACGATTTCCGGCAGTTTCTACACATATA
TTCGCAAGATGTGGCGTGTTACGGTGAAAACCTGGCCTATTTCCCTAAAGGGTTTATTGAGAATATGTTT
TTCGTCTCAGCCAATCCCTGGGTGAGTTTCACCAGTTTTGATTTAAACGTGGCCAATATGGACAACTTCT
TCGCCCCCGTTTTCACCATGGGCAAATATTATACGCAAGGCGACAAGGTGCTGATGCCGCTGGCGATTCA
GGTTCATCATGCCGTCTGTGATGGCTTCCATGTCGGCAGAATGCTTAATGAATTACAACAGTACTGCGAT
GAGTGGCAGGGCGGGGCGTAATTTTTTTAAGGCAGTTATTGGTGCCCTTAAACGCCTGGTGCTACGCCTG
AATAAGTGATAATAAGCGGATGAATGGCAGAAATTCGAAAGCAAATTCGACCCGGTCGTCGGTTCAGGGC
AGGGTCGTTAAATAGCCGCTTATGTCTATTGCTGGTTTACCGGTTTATTGACTACCGGAAGCAGTGTGAC
CGTGTGCTTCTCAAATGCCTGAGGCCAGTTTGCTCAGGCTCTCCCCGTGGAGGTAATAATTGACGATATG
ATCATTTATTCTGCCTCCCAGAGCCTGATAAAAACGGTTAGCGCTTCGTTAATACAGATGTAGGTGTTCC
ACAGGGTAGCCAGCAGCATCCTGCGATGCAGATCCGGAACATAATGGTGCAGGGCGCTTGTTTCGGCGTG
GGTATGGTGGCAGGCCCCGTGGCCGGGGGACTGTTGGGCGCTGCCGGCACCTGTCCTACGAGTTGCATGA
TAAAGAAGACAGTCATAAGTGCGGCGACGATAGTCATGCCCCGCGCCCACCGGAAGGAGCTACCGGACAG
CGGTGCGGACTGTTGTAACTCAGAATAAGAAATGAGGCCGCTCATGGCGTTGACTCTCAGTCATAGTATC
GTGGTATCACCGGTTGGTTCCACTCTCTGTTGCGGGCAACTTCAGCAGCACGTAGGGGACTTCCGCGTTT
CCAGACTTTACGAAACACGGAAACCGAAGACCATTCATGTTGTTGCTCAGGTCGCAGACGTTTTGCAGCA
GCAGTCGCTTCACGTTCGCTCGCGTATCGGTGATTCATTCTGCTAACCAGTAAGGCAACCCCGCCAGCCT
AGCCGGGTCCTCAACGACAGGAGCACGATCATGCGCACCCGTGGCCAGGACCCAACGCTGCCCGAGATGC
GCCGCGTGCGGCTGCTGGAGATGGCGGACGCGATGGATATGTTCTGCCAAGGGTTGGTTTGCGCATTCAC
AGTTCTCCGCAAGAATTGATTGGCTCCAATTCTTGGAGTGGTGAATCCGTTAGCGAGGTGCCGCCGGCTT
CCATTCAGGTCGAGGTGGCCCGGCTCCATGCACCGCGACGCAACGCGGGGAGGCAGACAAGGTATAGGGC
GGCGCCTACAATCCATGCCAACCCGTTCCATGTGCTCGCCGAGGCGGCATAAATCGCCGTGACGATCAGC
GGTCCAGTGATCGAAGTTAGGCTGGTAAGAGCCGCGAGCGATCCTTGAAGCTGTCCCTGATGGTCGTCAT
CTACCTGCCTGGACAGCATGGCCTGCAACGCGGGCATCCCGATGCCGCCGGAAGCGAGAAGAATCATAAT
GGGGAAGGCCATCCAGCCTCGCGTCGCGAACGCCAGCAAGACGTAGCCCAGCGCGTCGGCCGCCATGCCG
GCGATAATGGCCTGCTTCTCGCCGAAACGTTTGGTGGCGGGACCAGTGACGAAGGCTTGAGCGAGGGCGT
GCAAGATTCCGAATACCGCAAGCGACAGGCCGATCATCGTCGCGCTCCAGCGAAAGCGGTCCTCGCCGAA
AATGACCCAGAGCGCTGCCGGCACCTGTCCTACGAGTTGCATGATAAAGAAGACAGTCATAAGTGCGGCG
ACGATAGTCATGCCCCGCGCCCACCGGAAGGAGCTGACTGGGTTGAAGGCTCTCAAGGGCATCGGTCGAC
GCTCTCCCTTATGCGACTCCTGCATTAGGAAGCAGCCCAGTAGTAGGTTGAGGCCGTTGAGCACCGCCGC
CGCAAGGAATGGTGCATGCAAGGAGATGGCGCCCAACAGTCCCCCGGCCACGGGGCCTGCCACCATACCC
ACGCCGAAACAAGCGCTCATGAGCCCGAAGTGGCGAGCCCGATCTTCCCCATCGGTGATGTCGGCGATAT
AGGCGCCAGCAACCGCACCTGTGGCGCCGGTGATGCCGGCCACGATGCGTCCGGCGTAGAGGATCAGACT
AAGATCTCGATCCCGCGAAATTAATACGACTCACTATAGGGGAATTGTGAGCGGATAACAATTCCCCACT
AGTAATAATTTTGTTTAACTTTAAGAAGGAGATATACCATGGAAACTGAAGAAGGTAAACTGGTAATCTG
GATTAACGGCGATAAAGGCTATAACGGTCTCGCTGAAGTCGGTAAGAAATTCGAGAAAGATACCGGAATT
AAAGTCACCGTTGAGCATCCGGATAAACTGGAAGAGAAATTCCCACAGGTTGCGGCAACTGGCGATGGCC
CTGACATTATCTTCTGGGCACACGACCGCTTTGGTGGCTACGCTCAATCTGGCCTGTTGGCTGAAATCAC
CCCGGACAAAGCGTTCCAGGACAAGCTGTATCCGTTTACCTGGGATGCCGTACGTTACAACGGCAAGCTG
ATTGCTTACCCGATCGCTGTTGAAGCGTTATCGCTGATTTATAACAAAGACCTGCTGCCGAACCCGCCAA
AAACCTGGGAAGAGATCCCGGCGCTGGATAAAGAACTGAAAGCGAAAGGTAAGAGCGCCCTGATGTTCAA
CCTGCAAGAACCGTACTTCACCTGGCCGCTGATTGCTGCTGACGGGGGTTATGCGTTCAAGTATGAAAAC
GGCAAGTACGACATTAAAGACGTGGGCGTGGATAACGCTGGCGCGAAAGCGGGTCTGACCTTCCTGGTTG
ACCTGATTAAAAACAAACACATGAATGCAGACACCGATTACTCCATCGCAGAAGCTGCCTTTAATAAAGG
CGAAACAGCGATGACCATCAACGGCCCGTGGGCATGGTCCAACATCGACACCAGCAAAGTGAATTATGGT
GTAACGGTACTGCCGACCTTCAAGGGTCAACCATCCAAACCGTTCGTTGGCGTGCTGAGCGCAGGTATTA
ACGCCGCCAGTCCGAACAAAGAGCTGGCAAAAGAGTTCCTCGAAAACTATCTGCTGACTGATGAAGGTCT
GGAAGCGGTTAATAAAGACAAACCGCTGGGTGCCGTAGCGCTGAAGTCTTACGAGGAAGAGTTGGCGAAA
GATCCACGTATTGCCGCCACGATGGAAAACGCCCAGAAAGGTGAAATCATGCCGAACATCCCGCAGATGT
CCGCTTTCTGGTATGCCGTGCGTACTGCGGTGATCAACGCCGCCAGCGGTCGTCAGACTGTCGATGAAGC
CCTTAAAGACGCGCAGACTGGTACCGGCAGCGGCCTGGAAGTTCTGTTCCAGGGGCCCCATATGATGGAT
TCTCGGGATTGGACCCAGCTGGGCTGTGTTGCCTACCCGTCACCAATCCATCCAGACTACCATGCCGGAC
CCGCGTCGACAATAGCCTTCGACAACCAAGATGAGCTGCTATGGATCGGCACCCAAAAGGGCTTTGCCGG
CTCTTTCATCGGCCGCGAGCTCAAGCGATTCACTGCCTTCCGAATACACCCCGAAACCGACGGTCCCCTC
CGCCAATTCCTCTTCGTCGACAAGGGCGTCATCTTCCTCGGAAGCCGGAGCGTCTACATGGCAGCACGTA
GTGGCGTGCGTATCTGGAGTATCCGCCATGAGTCCATGCAGGATCTGCGTGCCATGTCCTTCACCAGCAA
GGGGACCTCCGAGATCCTCGTGGCCGGCTGGCAGAACAAGATGTTGGTGATTGACGTCAACAAGGGTGAG
GTCGTCAAGGAGCTCCCGACACAAGATCAGTACTCCTTCCTCAAGATGAGCCGGTACATTTGCGCGGCAA
CGAACAAGGGCACCGTCAACATACTGGACCCTATCACTTTTACTATCAAGAAACAATGGCAGGCCCACGG
GGCTTTCATCAACGATCTGGACACGTCCAACGACTTTATTGTCACCTGCGGTGGCTCACACAGGCAGACA
CACAACACCCCGGCCATACTCGACCCTTACGTCAAGGTGTTTGACCTGAAGAACATGAGTGCTATGAACC
CAGTTCCCTTTGCGCCGCTGGCCGCTCACGTGAGGATGCACCCGAGGATGTTGACAACGGCCATTGTCGT
CAACCAGGCGGGCCAGATCCACGTGACGGATCTGTTGAATCCAAGCAACAGCCAGGTCTGCTACACGCAG
CCTCAGGGCGTGGTGCTACATTTCGATGTGTCGAGAACCGGAGAAGGAAAAGCGCTTGCGGATAACAAGC
ACAACACCTACGTCTGGGGATCGCCCAACAAGATCCAGTTTACCGAGTGAGCTAGCCCTAGGAGATCCGG
CTGCTAACAAAGCCCGAAAGGAAGCTGAGTTGGCTGCTGCCACCGCTGAGCAATAACTAGCATAACCCCT
TGGGGCCTCTAAACGGGTCTTGAGGGGTTTTTTGCTGAAAGGAGGAACTATATCCGGATATCCCGCAAGA
GGCCCGGCAGTACCGGCATAACCAAGCCTATGCCTACAGCATCCAGGGTGACGGTGCCGAGGATGACGAT
GAGCGCATTGTTAGATTTCATACACGGTGCCTGACTGCGTTAGCAATTTAACTGTGATAAACTACCGCAT
TAAAGCTTATCGATGATAAGCTGTCAAACATGAGAATTACAACTTATATCGTATGGGGCTGACTTCAGGT
GCTACATTTGAAGAGATAAATTGCACTGAAATCAAGAAATATTTTATCTGATTAATAAGATGATCTTCTT
GAGATCGTTTTGGTCTGCGCGTAATCTCTTGCTCTGAAAACGAAAAAACCGCCTTGCAGGGCGGTTTTTC
GAAGGTTCTCTGAGCTACCAACTCTTTGAACCGAGGTAACTGGCTTGGAGGAGCGCAGTCACCAAAACTT
GTCCTTTCAGTTTAGCCTTAACCGGCGCATGACTTCAAGACTAACTCCTCTAAATCAATTACCAGTGGCT
GCTGCCAGTGGTGCTTTTGCATGTCTTTCCGGGTTGGACTCAAGACGATAGTTACCGGATAAGGCGCAGC
GGTCGGACTGAACGGGGGGTTCGTGCATACAGTCCAGCTTGGAGCGAACTGCCTACCCGGAACTGAGTGT
CAGGCGTGGAATGAGACAAACGCGGCCATAACAGCGGAATGACACCGGTAAACCGAAAGGCAGGAACAGG
AGAGCGCACGAGGGAGCCGCCAGGGGGAAACGCCTGGTATCTTTATAGTCCTGTCGGGTTTCGCCACCAC
TGATTTGAGCGTCAGATTTCGTGATGCTTGTCAGGGGGGCGGAGCCTATGGAAAAACGGCTTTGCCGCGG
CCCTCTCACTTCCCTGTTAAGTATCTTCCTGGCATCTTCCAGGAAATCTCCGCCCCGTTCGTAAGCCATT
TCCGCTCGCCGCAGTCGAACGACCGAGCGTAGCGAGTCAGTGAGCGAGGAAGCGGAATATATCCTGTATC
ACATATTCTGCTGACGCACCGGTGCAGCCTTTTTTCTCCTGCCACATGAAGCACTTCACTGACACCCTCA
TCAGTGCCAACATAGTAAGCCAGTATACACTCCCCTAGCGCTGATGTCCGGCGGTGCTTTTGCCGTTACG
CACCACCCCGTCAGTAGCTGAACAGGAGGGACAGCTGATAGAAACAGAAGCCACTGGAGCACCTCAAAAA
CACCATCATACACTAAATCAGTAAGTTGGCAGCATCACCCGACGCACTTTGCGCCGAATAAATACCTGTG
ACGGAAGATCACTTCGCAGAATAAATAAATCCTGGTGTCCCTGTTGATACCGGGAAGCCCTGGGCCAACT
TTTGGCGAAAATGAGACGTTGATCGGCACGTAAGAGGTTCCAACTTTCACCATAATGAAATAAGATCACT
ACCGGGCGTATTTTTTGAGTTATCGAGATTTTCAGGAGCTAAGGAAGCTAAAATGGAGAAAAAAATCACT
GGATATACCACCGTTGATATATCCCAATGGCATCGTAAAGAACATTTTGAGGCATTTCAGTCAGTTGCTC
AATGTACCTATAACCAGACCGTTCAGCTGGATATTACGGCCTTTTTAAAGACCGTAAAGAAAAATAAGCA
CAAGTTTTATCCGGCCTTTATTCACATTCTTGCCCGCCTGATGAATGCTCATCCGGAATTC
Features (pLannotate 1.2.2; 18 found; start..end, strand, type, name):
    739..834     -  CDS            resD (fragment): REDF_ECOLI - Also known as D. Protein inferred from homology: Swiss-Prot protein existence level 3. Acts as a repressor of transcription and as a site-specific resolvase that cleaves at the RfsF site. From Escherichia coli (strain K12).
    824..881     +  CDS            TcR (fragment): tetracycline efflux protein; tet; confers resistance to tetracycline
    878..971     -  CDS            TcR (fragment): tetracycline efflux protein; tet; confers resistance to tetracycline
   1475..2375    -  CDS            TcR (fragment): tetracycline efflux protein; tet; confers resistance to tetracycline
   2402..2420    +  promoter       T7 promoter: promoter for bacteriophage T7 RNA polymerase
   2421..2445    +  protein_bind   lac operator: The lac repressor binds to the lac operator to inhibit transcription in E. coli. This inhibition can be relieved by adding lactose or isopropyl-β-D-thiogalactopyranoside (IPTG). lac repressor encoded by lacI
   2460..2482    +  RBS            RBS: efficient ribosome binding site from bacteriophage T7 gene 10 (Olins and Rangwala, 1989)
   2493..3589    +  CDS            MBP (fragment): maltose binding protein from E. coli; malE (mutated); This version of the gene does not encode a signal sequence, so MBP will remain in the cytosol.
   3635..4615    +  CDS            par-1 (fragment): PAN2_NEUCR - Also known as pan2 From Neurospora crassa (strain ATCC 24698 / 74-OR23-1A / CBS 708.71 / DSM 1257 / FGSC 987).
   4620..4669    +  CDS            SET1 (fragment): solubility-enhancement tag derived from T7 phage gene 10B
   4677..4724    +  terminator     T7 terminator: transcription terminator for bacteriophage T7 RNA polymerase
   4747..4851    -  CDS            TcR (fragment): tetracycline efflux protein; tet; confers resistance to tetracycline
   4899..4927    -  promoter       tet promoter: E. coli promoter for tetracycline efflux protein gene
   5039..5584    +  rep_origin     p15A ori: Plasmids containing the medium-copy-number p15A origin of replication can be propagated in E. coli cells that contain a second plasmid with the ColE1 origin.
   5672..5727    +  rep_origin     RSF ori (fragment): Plasmids containing the RSF 1030 origin of replication can be propagated in E. coli cells that contain additional plasmids with compatible origins.
   5846..5989    -  mobile_element IS1 (fragment): prokaryotic transposable element IS1
   6110..6212    +  promoter       cat promoter: promoter of the E. coli cat gene encoding chloramphenicol acetyltransferase
   6213..441     +  CDS            CmR (across the origin): chloramphenicol acetyltransferase; cat; confers resistance to chloramphenicol
