[The description below was written by a language model from this plasmid's Addgene catalogue record and pLannotate feature annotations shown in this document.]
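Description:
pnYC-NpM-NcPAN2_1-321-P99R_Y is a bacterial expression plasmid for producing an N-terminal fragment (residues 1–321) of the Neurospora crassa PAN2 protein carrying a P99R substitution. The catalogue lists the backbone as unknown, but the annotated features show a p15A origin of replication, a chloramphenicol acetyltransferase gene driven by its native cat promoter, and several disrupted fragments of a tetracycline resistance gene with its tet promoter. The expression cassette has been inserted within the tetracycline gene, so selection relies on chloramphenicol alone. The p15A origin gives a low copy number and is compatible with ColE1-type plasmids, so the vector can be maintained alongside a second expression plasmid in the same E. coli cell. Short matches to resD, an RSF origin and IS1 appear to be backbone remnants rather than functional parts.

The expression cassette consists of a T7 promoter followed by a lac operator and the phage T7 gene 10 ribosome binding site, giving IPTG-inducible transcription in hosts that supply T7 RNA polymerase and lac repressor; no lacI gene is annotated on the plasmid itself. The open reading frame begins with a cytosolic maltose binding protein lacking a signal sequence, which serves as a solubility and affinity tag, and continues into the PAN2 fragment. A short downstream match to a T7 gene 10B–derived sequence precedes the T7 terminator; whether it is translated is not clear from the table. The record does not describe any linker or protease site between MBP and PAN2.

The associated study concerns recruitment of the PAN2 exonuclease by an asymmetric PAN3 dimer in mRNA deadenylation. The construct therefore fits recombinant production of a mutant PAN2 fragment for biochemical or binding analyses, possibly by co-expression, although the record does not state the specific effect of P99R.
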