Addgene plasmid #148099: pnYC-NpM-NcPAN2_1-321-P99R_Y
Purpose: Bacterial Expression of NcPAN2_1-321-P99R
Depositing lab: Elisa Izaurralde. Depositing organization: Max Planck Institute for Developmental Biology. Publication: An asymmetric PAN3 dimer recruits a single PAN2 exonuclease to mediate mRNA deadenylation and decay. Jonas S, Christie M, Peter D, Bhandari D, Loh B, Huntzinger E, Weichenrieder O, Izaurralde E. Nat Struct Mol Biol. 2014 Jul;21(7):599-608. doi: 10.1038/nsmb.2837. Epub 2014 Jun 1. PubMed 24880343.
Backbone
  Vector backbone: Unknown
  Vector type: Bacterial Expression
Growth in bacteria
  Bacterial resistance: Chloramphenicol, 25 μg/mL
  Growth temperature: 37°C
  Growth strain: DH5alpha
  Copy number: Low Copy
Gene/Insert
  Gene/Insert name: NcPAN2_1-321-P99R
  Species: Neurospora crassa
  Cloning method: Unknown
Terms and licenses: Academic/Nonprofit Terms; Industry Terms: Not Available to Industry
Depositor comments: ORF extracted from N. crassa Databank: NCU10733.7 Plasmids from this collection were made available to the research community and donated after the lab closed. Please note that the sequence provided by the depositing laboratory may be theoretical/predicted or based on Sanger sequencing results. There may be discrepancies between sequencing results obtained by Addgene and the depositor sequence. If an Addgene verified sequence is not available, please contact before placing your order to request that our lab fully sequence the plasmid.
How to cite: pnYC-NpM-NcPAN2_1-321-P99R_Y was a gift from Elisa Izaurralde (Addgene plasmid # 148099 ; http://n2t.net/addgene:148099 ; RRID:Addgene_148099)
